>Addgene plasmid #199685 | pRK5-myc Metap2 | addgene full sequence | sequence record 392074 | Addgene NGS Result
TTCGAGCTCGCCCGACATTGATTATTGACTAGTTATTAATAGTAATCAATTACGGGGTCATTAGTTCATA
GCCCATATATGGAGTTCCGCGTTACATAACTTACGGTAAATGGCCCGCCTGGCTGACCGCCCAACGACCC
CCGCCCATTGACGTCAATAATGACGTATGTTCCCATAGTAACGCCAATAGGGACTTTCCATTGACGTCAA
TGGGTGGAGTATTTACGGTAAACTGCCCACTTGGCAGTACATCAAGTGTATCATATGCCAAGTACGCCCC
CTATTGACGTCAATGACGGTAAATGGCCCGCCTGGCATTATGCCCAGTACATGACCTTATGGGACTTTCC
TACTTGGCAGTACATCTACGTATTAGTCATCGCTATTACCATGGTGATGCGGTTTTGGCAGTACATCAAT
GGGCGTGGATAGCGGTTTGACTCACGGGGATTTCCAAGTCTCCACCCCATTGACGTCAATGGGAGTTTGT
TTTGGCACCAAAATCAACGGGACTTTCCAAAATGTCGTAACAACTCCGCCCCATTGACGCAAATGGGCGG
TAGGCGTGTACGGTGGGAGGTCTATATAAGCAGAGCTCGTTTAGTGAACCGTCAGATCGCCTGGAGACGC
CATCCACGCTGTTTTGACCTCCATAGAAGACACCGGGACCGATCCAGCCTCCGCGGCCGGGAACGGTGCA
TTGGAACGCGGATTCCCCGTGCCAAGAGTGACGTAAGTACCGCCTATAGAGTCTATAGGCCCACCCCCTT
GGCTTCGTTAGAACGCGGCTACAATTAATACATAACCTTATGTATCATACACATACGATTTAGGTGACAC
TATAGAATAACATCCACTTTGCCTTTCTCTCCACAGGTGTCCACTCCCAGGTCCAACTGCACCTCGGTTC
TATCGATTGAATTCCCGAACCGACAGTCGGTCTCTTCACCAAGGCCATTCGCGCCACCATGGAGCAAAAG
CTCATTTCTGAGGAAGATCTCAATGGTGGTGGTGGTGGGTCGACGATGGCGGGTGTGGAGGAGGTAGCGG
CCTCCGGGAGCCACCTGAATGGCGACCTGGATCCAGACGACAGGGAAGAAGGAGCTGCCTCTACGGCTGA
GGAAGCAGCCAAGAAAAAAAGACGAAAGAAGAAGAAGAGCAAAGGGCCTTCTGCAGGGGAACAGGAACCT
GATAAAGAATCAGGAGCCTCAGTGGATGAAGTAGCAAGACAGTTGGAAAGATCAGCATTGGAAGATAAAG
AAAGAGATGAAGATGATGAAGATGGAGATGGCGATGGAGATGGAGCAACTGGAAAGAAGAAGAAAAAGAA
GAAGAAGAAGAGAGGACCAAAA
[1092 nt withheld, positions 1353-2444]
GGAGATGACTATTAAGCGGCCGCTAAGTAAGTAAGGATCCCCAGCTTGGCCGCCATGGCCCAACTTGTTT
ATTGCAGCTTATAATGGTTACAAATAAAGCAATAGCATCACAAATTTCACAAATAAAGCATTTTTTTCAC
TGCATTCTAGTTGTGGTTTGTCCAAACTCATCAATGTATCTTATCATGTCTGGATCGGGAATTAATTCGG
CGCAGCACCATGGCCTGAAATAACCTCTGAAAGAGGAACTTGGTTAGGTACCTTCTGAGGCGGAAAGAAC
CAGCTGTGGAATGTGTGTCAGTTAGGGTGTGGAAAGTCCCCAGGCTCCCCAGCAGGCAGAAGTATGCAAA
GCATGCATCTCAATTAGTCAGCAACCAGGTGTGGAAAGTCCCCAGGCTCCCCAGCAGGCAGAAGTATGCA
AAGCATGCATCTCAATTAGTCAGCAACCATAGTCCCGCCCCTAACTCCGCCCATCCCGCCCCTAACTCCG
CCCAGTTCCGCCCATTCTCCGCCCCATGGCTGACTAATTTTTTTTATTTATGCAGAGGCCGAGGCCGCCT
CGGCCTCTGAGCTATTCCAGAAGTAGTGAGGAGGCTTTTTTGGAGGCCTAGGCTTTTGCAAAAAGCTGTT
AACAGCTTGGCACTGGCCGTCGTTTTACAACGTCGTGACTGGGAAAACCCTGGCGTTACCCAACTTAATC
GCCTTGCAGCACATCCCCCTTTCGCCAGCTGGCGTAATAGCGAAGAGGCCCGCACCGATCGCCCTTCCCA
ACAGTTGCGCAGCCTGAATGGCGAATGGCGCCTGATGCGGTATTTTCTCCTTACGCATCTGTGCGGTATT
TCACACCGCATA
[142 nt withheld, positions 3297-3438]
C
[141 nt withheld, positions 3440-3580]
CCTTTGACGTTGGAGTCCACGTTCTTT
[37 nt withheld, positions 3608-3644]
ACCCTATCTCGGGCTATTCTTTTGATTTATAAGGGATTTTGCCGATTTCGGCCTATTGGTTAAAAAATGA
GCTGATTTAACAAAAATTTAACGCGAATTTTAACAAAATATTAACGTTTACAATTTTATGGTGCACTCTC
AGTACAATCTGCTCTGATGCCGCATAGTTAAGCCAGCCCCGACACCCGCCAACACCCGCTGACGCGCCCT
GACGGGCTTGTCTGCTCCCGGCATCCGCTTACAGACAAGCTGTGACCGTCTCCGGGAGCTGCATGTGTCA
GAGGTTTTCACCGTCATCACCGAAACGCGCGAGACGAAAGGGCCTCGTGATACGCCTATTTTTATAGGTT
AATGTCATGATAATAATGGTTTCTTAGACGTCAGGTGGCACTTTTCGGGGAAATGTGCGCGGAACCCCTA
TTTGTTTATTTTTCTAAATACATTCAAATATGTATCCGCTCATGAGACAATAACCCTGATAAATGCTTCA
ATAATATTGAAAAAGGAAGAGTATGAGTATTCAACATTTCCGTGTCGCCCTTATTCCCTTTTTTGCGGCA
TTTTGCCTTCCTGTTTTTGCTCACCCAGAAACGCTGGTGAAAGTAAAAGATGCTGAAGATCAGTTGGGTG
CACGAGTGGGTTACATCGAACTGGATCTCAACAGCGGTAAGATCCTTGAGAGTTTTCGCCCCGAAGAACG
TTTTCCAATGATGAGCACTTTTAAAGTTCTGCTATGTGGCGCGGTATTATCCCGTATTGACGCCGGGCAA
GAGCAACTCGGTCGCCGCATACACTATTCTCAGAATGACTTGGTTGAGTACTCACCAGTCACAGAAAAGC
ATCTTACGGATGGCATGACAGTAAGAGAATTATGCAGTGCTGCCATAACCATGAGTGATAACACTGCGGC
CAACTTACTTCTGACAACGATCGGAGGACCGAAGGAGCTAACCGCTTTTTTGCACAACATGGGGGATCAT
GTAACTCGCCTTGATCGTTGGGAACCGGAGCTGAATGAAGCCATACCAAACGACGAGCGTGACACCACGA
TGCCTGTAGCAATGGCAACAACGTTGCGCAAACTATTAACTGGCGAACTACTTACTCTAGCTTCCCGGCA
ACAATTAATAGACTGGATGGAGGCGGATAAAGTTGCAGGACCACTTCTGCGCTCGGCCCTTCCGGCTGGC
TGGTTTATTGCTGATAAATCTGGAGCCGGTGAGCGTGGGTCTCGCGGTATCATTGCAGCACTGGGGCCAG
ATGGTAAGCCCTCCCGTATCGTAGTTATCTACACGACGGGGAGTCAGGCAACTATGGATGAACGAAATAG
ACAGATCGCTGAGATAGGTGCCTCACTGATTAAGCATTGGTAACTGTCAGACCAAGTTTACTCATATATA
CTTTAGATTGATTTAAAACTTCATTTTTAATTTAAAAGGATCTAGGTGAAGATCCTTTTTGATAATCTCA
TGACCAAAATCCCTTAACGTGAGTTTTCGTTCCACTGAGCGTCAGACCCCGTAGAAAAGATCAAAGGATC
TTCTTGAGATCCTTTTTTTCTGCGCGTAATCTGCTGCTTGCAAACAAAAAAACCACCGCTACCAGCGGTG
GTTTGTTTGCCGGATCAAGAGCTACCAACTCTTTTTCCGAAGGTAACTGGCTTCAGCAGAGCGCAGATAC
CAAATACTGTTCTTCTAGTGTAGCCGTAGTTAGGCCACCACTTCAAGAACTCTGTAGCACCGCCTACATA
CCTCGCTCTGCTAATCCTGTTACCAGTGGCTGCTGCCAGTGGCGATAAGTCGTGTCTTACCGGGTTGGAC
TCAAGACGATAGTTACCGGATAAGGCGCAGCGGTCGGGCTGAACGGGGGGTTCGTGCACACAGCCCAGCT
TGGAGCGAACGACCTACACCGAACTGAGATACCTACAGCGTGAGCTATGAGAAAGCGCCACGCTTCCCGA
AGGGAGAAAGGCGGACAGGTATCCGGTAAGCGGCAGGGTCGGAACAGGAGAGCGCACGAGGGAGCTTCCA
GGGGGAAACGCCTGGTATCTTTATAGTCCTGTCGGGTTTCGCCACCTCTGACTTGAGCGTCGATTTTTGT
GATGCTCGTCAGGGGGGCGGAGCCTATGGAAAAACGCCAGCAACGCGGCCTTTTTACGGTTCCTGGCCTT
TTGCTGGCCTTTTGCTCACATGTTCTTTCCTGCGTTATCCCCTGATTCTGTGGATAACCGTATTACCGCC
TTTGAGTGAGCTGATACCGCTCGCCGCAGCCGAACGACCGAGCGCAGCGAGTCAGTGAGCGAGGAAGCGG
AAGAGCGCCCAATACGCAAACCGCCTCTCCCCGCGCGTTGGCCGATTCATTAATGCAGCTGGCACGACAG
GTTTCCCGACTGGAAAGCGGGCAGTGAGCGCAACGCAATTAATGTGAGTTAGCTCACTCATTAGGCACCC
CAGGCTTTACACTTTATGCTTCCGGCTCGTATGTTGTGTGGAATTGTGAGCGGATAACAATTTCACACAG
GAAACAGCTATGACATGATTACGAATTAA
Features (pLannotate 1.2.2; 21 found; start..end, strand, type, name):
     14..393     +  enhancer       CMV enhancer: human cytomegalovirus immediate early enhancer
    394..597     +  promoter       CMV promoter: human cytomegalovirus (CMV) immediate early promoter
    733..776     +  intron         CMV intron (fragment): modified intron A from human cytomegalovirus
    828..846     +  promoter       SP6 promoter: promoter for bacteriophage SP6 RNA polymerase
    850..887     +  CDS            IgH signal sequence (fragment): signal sequence from the mouse immunoglobulin heavy chain variable region
    972..991     +  CDS            Myc (fragment): Myc (human c-Myc proto-oncogene) epitope tag
   1026..2456    +  CDS            METAP2 (sequence partly withheld): MAP2_HUMAN - Also known as MNPEP, P67EIF2. Experimental evidence at protein level: Swiss-Prot protein existence level 1. Protects eukaryotic initiation factor EIF2S1 from translation-inhibiting phosphorylation by inhibitory kinases such as EIF2AK2/PKR and EIF2AK1/HCR. Plays a critical role in the regulation of protein synthesis. From Homo sapiens (Human).
   2506..2640    +  polyA_signal   SV40 poly(A) signal: SV40 polyadenylation signal
   2709..3066    +  promoter       SV40 promoter: SV40 enhancer and early promoter
   3085..3239    +  CDS            lacZα (fragment): LacZα fragment of β-galactosidase; lacZ fragment
   3245..3296    -  misc_feature   bom (fragment): basis of mobility region from pBR322
   3315..3695    +  rep_origin     M13 ori (sequence partly withheld): M13 bacteriophage origin of replication; arrow indicates direction of (+) strand synthesis
   3771..3820    -  misc_feature   bom (fragment): basis of mobility region from pBR322
   3922..3957    -  CDS            rop (fragment): Rop protein, which maintains plasmids at low copy number; rop
   4052..4156    +  promoter       AmpR promoter: bla
   4157..5017    +  CDS            AmpR: β-lactamase; bla; confers resistance to ampicillin, carbenicillin, and related antibiotics
   5188..5776    +  rep_origin     ori: high-copy-number ColE1/pMB1/pBR322/pUC origin of replication
   5959..6051    +  CDS            lacI (fragment): lac repressor; lacI; The lac repressor binds to the lac operator to inhibit transcription in E. coli. This inhibition can be relieved by adding lactose or isopropyl-β-D-thiogalactopyranoside (IPTG).
   6064..6085    +  protein_bind   CAP binding site: CAP binding activates transcription in the presence of cAMP. E. coli catabolite activator protein
   6100..6130    +  promoter       lac promoter: promoter for the E. coli lac operon
   6138..6154    +  protein_bind   lac operator: The lac repressor binds to the lac operator to inhibit transcription in E. coli. This inhibition can be relieved by adding lactose or isopropyl-β-D-thiogalactopyranoside (IPTG). lac repressor encoded by lacI
