[The description below was written by a language model from this plasmid's Addgene catalogue record and pLannotate feature annotations shown in this document.]
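Description:
pRK5-myc Metap2 is a mammalian expression plasmid built on the pRK5 backbone for transient expression of human METAP2 (methionine aminopeptidase 2, also known as MAP2, MNPEP or p67eIF2). It is propagated in E. coli as a high-copy plasmid through a ColE1/pUC-type origin and selected with ampicillin via the β-lactamase gene and its native promoter. The full sequence record is about 6.2 kb. The annotation also picks up an M13 single-strand origin and assorted backbone remnants (fragments of lacZα, bom, rop and lacI, plus a lac promoter and operator) that have no role in the expression cassette.

The payload is driven by the human cytomegalovirus immediate early enhancer and promoter, followed by a fragment of a modified CMV intron A and an SP6 promoter, which can serve as a sequencing primer site or for in vitro transcription. The METAP2 coding sequence was cloned between SalI and NotI sites, both preserved, and carries an N-terminal myc epitope tag for detection or immunoprecipitation with anti-myc antibodies. The automated annotation detects only part of the myc tag, and also flags a short fragment resembling the mouse immunoglobulin heavy chain signal sequence upstream of it; the catalogue entry does not mention a signal peptide, so this fragment's significance is unclear. Transcripts are terminated by an SV40 polyadenylation signal. A downstream SV40 enhancer/early promoter region is present, but the feature table shows no mammalian selection marker, consistent with transient transfection. The plasmid was deposited in connection with a study of lysosomal cholesterol signalling to mTORC1, though the record does not state the specific role of METAP2 in that work.
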