Addgene plasmid #199685: pRK5-myc Metap2
Purpose: Transient expression of Metap2
Depositing lab: Roberto Zoncu. Depositing organization: University of California, Berkeley. Publication: Lysosomal GPCR-like protein LYCHOS signals cholesterol sufficiency to mTORC1. Shin HR, Citron YR, Wang L, Tribouillard L, Goul CS, Stipp R, Sugasawa Y, Jain A, Samson N, Lim CY, Davis OB, Castaneda-Carpio D, Qian M, Nomura DK, Perera RM, Park E, Covey DF, Laplante M, Evers AS, Zoncu R. Science. 2022 Sep 16;377(6612):1290-1298. doi: 10.1126/science.abg6621. Epub 2022 Aug 25. PubMed 36007018.
Backbone
  Vector backbone: pRK5
  Vector type: Mammalian Expression
Growth in bacteria
  Bacterial resistance: Ampicillin, 100 μg/mL
  Growth temperature: 37°C
  Growth strain: DH5alpha
  Copy number: High Copy
Gene/Insert
  Gene/Insert name: METAP2 (alt name: MAP2)
  Species: H. sapiens (human)
  GenBank ID: NP_001317175.1
  Entrez Gene: METAP2 (a.k.a. MAP2, MNPEP, p67eIF2)
  Promoter: CMV
  Tag / fusion protein: myc (N terminal on insert)
  Cloning method: Restriction Enzyme; 5′ cloning site SalI (not destroyed); 3′ cloning site NotI (not destroyed)
  Sequencing primers: 5′ GATTTAGGTGACACTATAG
Terms and licenses: Academic/Nonprofit Terms; Industry Terms: Not Available to Industry
How to cite: pRK5-myc Metap2 was a gift from Roberto Zoncu (Addgene plasmid # 199685 ; http://n2t.net/addgene:199685 ; RRID:Addgene_199685)
